>Addgene plasmid #72397 | pJK633 | depositor full sequence | sequence record 134629 | pJK633 sequence 6490 bps
TGGCGAATGGG
[124 nt withheld, positions 12-135]
C
[91 nt withheld, positions 137-227]
A
[49 nt withheld, positions 229-277]
CCTTTGACGTTGGAGTCCACGTTCTTT
[37 nt withheld, positions 305-341]
ACCCTATCTCGGTCTATTCTTTTGATTTATAAGGGATTTTGCCGATTTCGGCCTATTGGTTAAAAAATGA
GCTGATTTAACAAAAATTTAACGCGAATTTTAACAAAATATTAACGTTTACAATTTCAGGTGGCACTTTT
CGGGGAAATGTGCGCGGAACCCCTATTTGTTTATTTTTCTAAATACATTCAAATATGTATCCGCTCATGA
GACAATAACCCTGATAAATGCTTCAATAATATTGAAAAAGGAAGAGTATGAGTATTCAACATTTCCGTGT
CGCCCTTATTCCCTTTTTTGCGGCATTTTGCCTTCCTGTTTTTGCTCACCCAGAAACGCTGGTGAAAGTA
AAAGATGCTGAAGATCAGTTGGGTGCACGAGTGGGTTACATCGAACTGGATCTCAACAGCGGTAAGATCC
TTGAGAGTTTTCGCCCCGAAGAACGTTTTCCAATGATGAGCACTTTTAAAGTTCTGCTATGTGGCGCGGT
ATTATCCCGTATTGACGCCGGGCAAGAGCAACTCGGTCGCCGCATACACTATTCTCAGAATGACTTGGTT
GAGTACTCACCAGTCACAGAAAAGCATCTTACGGATGGCATGACAGTAAGAGAATTATGCAGTGCTGCCA
TAACCATGAGTGATAACACTGCGGCCAACTTACTTCTGACAACGATCGGAGGACCGAAGGAGCTAACCGC
TTTTTTGCACAACATGGGGGATCATGTAACTCGCCTTGATCGTTGGGAACCGGAGCTGAATGAAGCCATA
CCAAACGACGAGCGTGACACCACGATGCCTGCAGCAATGGCAACAACGTTGCGCAAACTATTAACTGGCG
AACTACTTACTCTAGCTTCCCGGCAACAATTAATAGACTGGATGGAGGCGGATAAAGTTGCAGGACCACT
TCTGCGCTCGGCCCTTCCGGCTGGCTGGTTTATTGCTGATAAATCTGGAGCCGGTGAGCGTGGGTCTCGC
GGTATCATTGCAGCACTGGGGCCAGATGGTAAGCCCTCCCGTATCGTAGTTATCTACACGACGGGGAGTC
AGGCAACTATGGATGAACGAAATAGACAGATCGCTGAGATAGGTGCCTCACTGATTAAGCATTGGTAACT
GTCAGACCAAGTTTACTCATATATACTTTAGATTGATTTAAAACTTCATTTTTAATTTAAAAGGATCTAG
GTGAAGATCCTTTTTGATAATCTCATGACCAAAATCCCTTAACGTGAGTTTTCGTTCCACTGAGCGTCAG
ACCCCGTAGAAAAGATCAAAGGATCTTCTTGAGATCCTTTTTTTCTGCGCGTAATCTGCTGCTTGCAAAC
AAAAAAACCACCGCTACCAGCGGTGGTTTGTTTGCCGGATCAAGAGCTACCAACTCTTTTTCCGAAGGTA
ACTGGCTTCAGCAGAGCGCAGATACCAAATACTGTCCTTCTAGTGTAGCCGTAGTTAGGCCACCACTTCA
AGAACTCTGTAGCACCGCCTACATACCTCGCTCTGCTAATCCTGTTACCAGTGGCTGCTGCCAGTGGCGA
TAAGTCGTGTCTTACCGGGTTGGACTCAAGACGATAGTTACCGGATAAGGCGCAGCGGTCGGGCTGAACG
GGGGGTTCGTGCACACAGCCCAGCTTGGAGCGAACGACCTACACCGAACTGAGATACCTACAGCGTGAGC
TATGAGAAAGCGCCACGCTTCCCGAAGGGAGAAAGGCGGACAGGTATCCGGTAAGCGGCAGGGTCGGAAC
AGGAGAGCGCACGAGGGAGCTTCCAGGGGGAAACGCCTGGTATCTTTATAGTCCTGTCGGGTTTCGCCAC
CTCTGACTTGAGCGTCGATTTTTGTGATGCTCGTCAGGGGGGCGGAGCCTATGGAAAAACGCCAGCAACG
CGGCCTTTTTACGGTTCCTGGCCTTTTGCTGGCCTTTTGCTCACATGTTCTTTCCTGCGTTATCCCCTGA
TTCTGTGGATAACCGTATTACCGCCTTTGAGTGAGCTGATACCGCTCGCCGCAGCCGAACGACCGAGCGC
AGCGAGTCAGTGAGCGAGGAAGCGGAAGAGCGCCTGATGCGGTATTTTCTCCTTACGCATCTGTGCGGTA
TTTCACACCGCATATATGGTGCACTCTCAGTACAATCTGCTCTGATGCCGCATAGTTAAGCCAGTATACA
CTCCGCTATCGCTACGTGACTGGGTCATGGCTGCGCCCCGACACCCGCCAACACCCGCTGACGCGCCCTG
ACGGGCTTGTCTGCTCCCGGCATCCGCTTACAGACAAGCTGTGACCGTCTCCGGGAGCTGCATGTGTCAG
AGGTTTTCACCGTCATCACCGAAACGCGCGAGGCAGCTGCGGTAAAGCTCATCAGCGTGGTCGTGAAGCG
ATTCACAGATGTCTGCCTGTTCATCCGCGTCCAGCTCGTTGAGTTTCTCCAGAAGCGTTAATGTCTGGCT
TCTGATAAAGCGGGCCATGTTAAGGGCGGTTTTTTCCTGTTTGGTCACTGATGCCTCCGTGTAAGGGGGA
TTTCTGTTCATGGGGGTAATGATACCGATGAAACGAGAGAGGATGCTCACGATACGGGTTACTGATGATG
AACATGCCCGGTTACTGGAACGTTGTGAGGGTAAACAACTGGCGGTATGGATGCGGCGGGACCAGAGAAA
AATCACTCAGGGTCAATGCCAGCGCTTCGTTAATACAGATGTAGGTGTTCCACAGGGTAGCCAGCAGCAT
CCTGCGATGCAGATCCGGAACATAATGGTGCAGGGCGCTGACTTCCGCGTTTCCAGACTTTACGAAACAC
GGAAACCGAAGACCATTCATGTTGTTGCTCAGGTCGCAGACGTTTTGCAGCAGCAGTCGCTTCACGTTCG
CTCGCGTATCGGTGATTCATTCTGCTAACCAGTAAGGCAACCCCGCCAGCCTAGCCGGGTCCTCAACGAC
AGGAGCACGATCATGCGCACCCGTGGGGCCGCCATGCCGGCGATAATGGCCTGCTTCTCGCCGAAACGTT
TGGTGGCGGGACCAGTGACGAAGGCTTGAGCGAGGGCGTGCAAGATTCCGAATACCGCAAGCGACAGGCC
GATCATCGTCGCGCTCCAGCGAAAGCGGTCCTCGCCGAAAATGACCCAGAGCGCTGCCGGCACCTGTCCT
ACGAGTTGCATGATAAAGAAGACAGTCATAAGTGCGGCGACGATAGTCATGCCCCGCGCCCACCGGAAGG
AGCTGACTGGGTTGAAGGCTCTCAAGGGCATCGGTCGAGATCCCGGTGCCTAATGAGTGAGCTAACTTAC
ATTAATTGCGTTGCGCTCACTGCCCGCTTTCCAGTCGGGAAACCTGTCGTGCCAGCTGCATTAATGAATC
GGCCAACGCGCGGGGAGAGGCGGTTTGCGTATTGGGCGCCAGGGTGGTTTTTCTTTTCACCAGTGAGACG
GGCAACAGCTGATTGCCCTTCACCGCCTGGCCCTGAGAGAGTTGCAGCAAGCGGTCCACGCTGGTTTGCC
CCAGCAGGCGAAAATCCTGTTTGATGGTGGTTAACGGCGGGATATAACATGAGCTGTCTTCGGTATCGTC
GTATCCCACTACCGAGATATCCGCACCAACGCGCAGCCCGGACTCGGTAATGGCGCGCATTGCGCCCAGC
GCCATCTGATCGTTGGCAACCAGCATCGCAGTGGGAACGATGCCCTCATTCAGCATTTGCATGGTTTGTT
GAAAACCGGACATGGCACTCCAGTCGCCTTCCCGTTCCGCTATCGGCTGAATTTGATTGCGAGTGAGATA
TTTATGCCAGCCAGCCAGACGCAGACGCGCCGAGACAGAACTTAATGGGCCCGCTAACAGCGCGATTTGC
TGGTGACCCAATGCGACCAGATGCTCCACGCCCAGTCGCGTACCGTCTTCATGGGAGAAAATAATACTGT
TGATGGGTGTCTGGTCAGAGACATCAAGAAATAACGCCGGAACATTAGTGCAGGCAGCTTCCACAGCAAT
GGCATCCTGGTCATCCAGCGGATAGTTAATGATCAGCCCACTGACGCGTTGCGCGAGAAGATTGTGCACC
GCCGCTTTACAGGCTTCGACGCCGCTTCGTTCTACCATCGACACCACCACGCTGGCACCCAGTTGATCGG
CGCGAGATTTAATCGCCGCGACAATTTGCGACGGCGCGTGCAGGGCCAGACTGGAGGTGGCAACGCCAAT
CAGCAACGACTGTTTGCCCGCCAGTTGTTGTGCCACGCGGTTGGGAATGTAATTCAGCTCCGCCATCGCC
GCTTCCACTTTTTCCCGCGTTTTCGCAGAAACGTGGCTGGCCTGGTTCACCACGCGGGAAACGGTCTGAT
AAGAGACACCGGCATACTCTGCGACATCGTATAACGTTACTGGTTTCACATTCACCACCCTGAATTGACT
CTCTTCCGGGCGCTATCATGCCATACCGCGAAAGGTTTTGCGCCATTCGATGGTGTCCGGGATCTCGACG
CTCTCCCTTATGCGACTCCTGCATTAGGAAGCAGCCCAGTAGTAGGTTGAGGCCGTTGAGCACCGCCGCC
GCAAGGAATGGTGCATGCAAGGAGATGGCGCCCAACAGTCCCCCGGCCACGGGGCCTGCCACCATACCCA
CGCCGAAACAAGCGCTCATGAGCCCGAAGTGGCGAGCCCGATCTTCCCCATCGGTGATGTCGGCGATATA
GGCGCCAGCAACCGCACCTGTGGCGCCGGTGATGCCGGCCACGATGCGTCCGGCGTAGAGGATCGAGATC
TCGATCCCGCGAAATTAATACGACTCACTATAGGGGAATTGTGAGCGGATAACAATTCCCCTCTAGAAAT
AATTTTGTTTAACTTTAAGAAGGAGATATACATATGCATCATCATCATCATCACGGCGAAAACCTGTATT
TTCAGGGCGGATCC
[1035 nt withheld, positions 5256-6290]
TAAGAATTCGAGCTCCGTCGACAAGCTTGCGGCCGCACTCGAGCACCACCACCACCACCACTGAGATCCG
GCTGCTAACAAAGCCCGAAAGGAAGCTGAGTTGGCTGCTGCCACCGCTGAGCAATAACTAGCATAACCCC
TTGGGGCCTCTAAACGGGTCTTGAGGGGTTTTTTGCTGAAAGGAGGAACTATATCCGGAT
Features (pLannotate 1.2.2; 21 found; start..end, strand, type, name):
     12..467     +  rep_origin     f1 ori (sequence partly withheld): f1 bacteriophage origin of replication; arrow indicates direction of (+) strand synthesis
    494..598     +  promoter       AmpR promoter: bla
    599..1459    +  CDS            AmpR: β-lactamase; bla; confers resistance to ampicillin, carbenicillin, and related antibiotics
   1630..2218    +  rep_origin     ori: high-copy-number ColE1/pMB1/pBR322/pUC origin of replication
   2404..2546    -  misc_feature   bom: basis of mobility region from pBR322
   2648..2839    -  CDS            rop: Rop protein, which maintains plasmids at low copy number; rop
   2856..3236    +  CDS            YPB1_ECOLX: Protein predicted: Swiss-Prot protein existence level 4. From Escherichia coli.
   3308..3599    -  CDS            TcR (fragment): tetracycline efflux protein; tet; confers resistance to tetracycline
   3614..3635    -  protein_bind   CAP binding site: CAP binding activates transcription in the presence of cAMP. E. coli catabolite activator protein
   3648..4730    -  CDS            lacI: lac repressor; lacI; The lac repressor binds to the lac operator to inhibit transcription in E. coli. This inhibition can be relieved by adding lactose or isopropyl-β-D-thiogalactopyranoside (IPTG).
   4731..4808    -  promoter       lacI promoter: lacI
   4816..5095    -  CDS            TcR (fragment): tetracycline efflux protein; tet; confers resistance to tetracycline
   5117..5135    +  promoter       T7 promoter: promoter for bacteriophage T7 RNA polymerase
   5136..5160    +  protein_bind   lac operator: The lac repressor binds to the lac operator to inhibit transcription in E. coli. This inhibition can be relieved by adding lactose or isopropyl-β-D-thiogalactopyranoside (IPTG). lac repressor encoded by lacI
   5175..5197    +  RBS            RBS: efficient ribosome binding site from bacteriophage T7 gene 10 (Olins and Rangwala, 1989)
   5206..5224    +  CDS            capTEV™ (fragment): composite tag for in vivo biotinylation, TEV protease cleavage, and 6xHis tagging
   5229..5249    +  CDS            TEV site: tobacco etch virus (TEV) protease recognition and cleavage site
   5259..6290    +  CDS            purM (sequence withheld): PUR5_ECOLI - Also known as purG. Experimental evidence at protein level: Swiss-Prot protein existence level 1. From Escherichia coli (strain K12).
   6334..6351    +  CDS            9xHis (fragment): 9xHis affinity tag
   6361..6410    +  CDS            SET1 (fragment): solubility-enhancement tag derived from T7 phage gene 10B
   6418..6465    +  terminator     T7 terminator: transcription terminator for bacteriophage T7 RNA polymerase
