[The description below was written by a language model from this plasmid's Addgene catalogue record and pLannotate feature annotations shown in this document.]
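Description:
pJK633 is a bacterial expression plasmid of 6,490 bp built on a modified pET22b backbone (pET22b-HT) for producing Escherichia coli aminoimidazole ribonucleotide synthetase, the purM gene product (also called phosphoribosylformylglycinamidine cycloligase), with an N-terminal His6 tag. It replicates in E. coli from a pBR322/ColE1-type origin accompanied by the bom region and the rop gene, which moderates copy number, and it also carries an f1 phage origin. Selection is by ampicillin through the β-lactamase gene. The short tetracycline-resistance fragments annotated around lacI are nonfunctional remnants of the pBR322-derived backbone.

The purM coding sequence, from E. coli K-12 MG1655, was inserted between BamHI and EcoRI sites, both retained, downstream of a T7 promoter, lac operator and the T7 gene 10 ribosome binding site, with a T7 terminator at the end of the unit. A plasmid-borne lacI gene supplies lac repressor, so transcription depends on a host providing T7 RNA polymerase and is inducible with IPTG. The backbone modification adds a 17-residue N-terminal leader containing the His6 tag. The feature table also identifies a TEV protease recognition site between this tag region and purM, which would allow tag removal after affinity purification. A His-tag-like fragment annotated downstream of purM corresponds to the native pET22b C-terminal tag region. The record describes only an N-terminal tag and does not indicate that this downstream sequence is fused to the protein.

The depositor notes that the source plasmid carried a Gly324-to-Asp mutation, which was corrected by site-directed mutagenesis, so the construct should encode the wild-type enzyme. It is suited to overexpressing and purifying PurM, an enzyme of de novo purine biosynthesis.
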