Addgene plasmid #72397: pJK633
Purpose: Produces Escherichia coli aminoimidazole ribonucleotide synthetase, N-terminal His6 tag (H6EcPurM)
Depositing lab: T. J. Kappock. Depositing organization: Purdue University.
Backbone
  Vector backbone: pET22b
  Total vector size (bp): 6490
  Modifications to backbone: pET22b-HT adds a 17-residue sequence including a N-terminal His6 tag
  Vector type: Bacterial Expression
Growth in bacteria
  Bacterial resistance: Ampicillin, 100 μg/mL
  Growth temperature: 37°C
  Growth strain: DH5alpha
  Copy number: Unknown
Gene/Insert
  Gene/Insert name: phosphoribosylaminoimidazole synthetase (alt names: purM; phosphoribosylformylglycinamidine cycloligase, JW2484; aminoimidazole ribonucleotide synthetase)
  Species: Escherichia coli str. K-12 substr. MG1655
  GenBank ID: NP_416994.1 AAC75552
  Promoter: T7
  Tag / fusion protein: His6 (N terminal on backbone)
  Cloning method: Restriction Enzyme; 5′ cloning site BamHI (not destroyed); 3′ cloning site EcoRI (not destroyed)
  Sequencing primers: 5′ T7 promoter; 3′ T7 terminator
Resource information
  A portion of this plasmid was derived from a plasmid made by: Heather L. Schultheisz (PI:James R. Williamson)
Terms and licenses: Academic/Nonprofit Terms; Industry Terms: Not Available to Industry
Depositor comments: Source plasmid contained a Gly324>Asp mutation that we fixed using QuikChange. Reference for source plasmid: Schultheisz, H. L., Szymczyna, B. R., Scott, L. G., and Williamson, J. R. (2008) Pathway engineered enzymatic de novo purine nucleotide synthesis ACS Chem. Biol. 3 499 511 [DOI: 10.1021/cb800066p]
How to cite: pJK633 was a gift from T. J. Kappock (Addgene plasmid # 72397 ; http://n2t.net/addgene:72397 ; RRID:Addgene_72397)
