>Addgene plasmid #72397 | pJK633 | addgene partial sequence | sequence record 138768 | T7 5'-TAATACGACTCACTATAGGG-3'
TTTTGTTTAACTTTAAGAAGGAGATATACATATGCATCATCATCATCATCACGGCGAAAACCTGTATTTT
CAGGGCGGATCC
[936 nt withheld, positions 83-1018]
