>Addgene plasmid #72397 | pJK633 | addgene partial sequence | sequence record 138769 | T7term 5'-GCTAGTTATTGCTCAGCGG-3'
TTTGTTAGCAGCCGGATCTCAGTGGTGGTGGTGGTGGTGCTCGAGTGCGGCCGCAAGCTTGTCGACGGAG
CTCGAATTCTTA
[951 nt withheld, positions 83-1033]
